>Addgene plasmid #119767 | pRN3P_Kdm5b_MUT | depositor partial sequence | sequence record 226729 | pRN3P_Kdm5b_MUT sequence 7915 bps
CCAGCGGTGGTTTGTTTGCCGGATCAAGAGCTACCAACTCTTTTTCCGAAGGTAACTGGCTTCAGCAGAG
CGCAGATACCAAATACTGTTCTTCTAGTGTAGCCGTAGTTAGGCCACCACTTCAAGAACTCTGTAGCACC
GCCTACATACCTCGCTCTGCTAATCCTGTTACCAGTGGCTGCTGCCAGTGGCGATAAGTCGTGTCTTACC
GGGTTGGACTCAAGACGATAGTTACCGGATAAGGCGCAGCGGTCGGGCTGAACGGGGGGTTCGTGCACAC
AGCCCAGCTTGGAGCGAACGACCTACACCGAACTGAGATACCTACAGCGTGAGCTATGAGAAAGCGCCAC
GCTTCCCGAAGGGAGAAAGGCGGACAGGTATCCGGTAAGCGGCAGGGTCGGAACAGGAGAGCGCACGAGG
GAGCTTCCAGGGGGAAACGCCTGGTATCTTTATAGTCCTGTCGGGTTTCGCCACCTCTGACTTGAGCGTC
GATTTTTGTGATGCTCGTCAGGGGGGCGGAGCCTATGGAAAAACGCCAGCAACGCGGCCTTTTTACGGTT
CCTGGCCTTTTGCTGGCCTTTTGCTCACATGTTCTTTCCTGCGTTATCCCCTGATTCTGTGGATAACCGT
ATTACCGCCTTTGAGTGAGCTGATACCGCTCGCCGCAGCCGAACGACCGAGCGCAGCGAGTCAGTGAGCG
AGGAAGCGGAAGAGCGCCCAATACGCAAACCGCCTCTCCCCGCGCGTTGGCCGATTCATTAATGCAGCTG
GCACGACAGGTTTCCCGACTGGAAAGCGGGCAGTGAGCGCAACGCAATTAATGTGAGTTAGCTCACTCAT
TAGGCACCCCAGGCTTTACACTTTATGCTTCCGGCTCGTATGTTGTGTGGAATTGTGAGCGGATAACAAT
TTCACACAGGAAACAGCTATGACCATGATTACGCCAAGCTCGAAATTAACCCTCACTAAAGGGAACAAAA
GCTGGAGCTAAGCTTGCTTGTTCTTTTTGCAGAAGCTCAGAATAAACGCTCAACTTTGGCAGATCTGAAT
TCCTGCAGCCCGGGGATGGACTACAAAGACCATGACGGTGATTATAAAGATCATGATATCGATTACAAGG
ATGACGATGACAAGGGATCTGCAAGAAGAGCATCTGTGGAATTCCTGCAGCCCGGGTCCATGGAGCCGGC
CACCACGCTGCCCCCAGGCCCGCGCCCGGCGCTGCCCCTCGGGGGCCCGGGCCCGCTGGGAGAGTTCCTG
CCTCCCCCCGAGTGTCCGGTCTTCGAGCCGAGCTGGGAAGAGTTCGCGGACCCCTTCGCTTTCATCCACA
AGATCCGGCCCATAGCCGAGCAGACTGGGATCTGTAAGGTGCGGCCGCCGCCGGATTGGCAGCCACCATT
CGCTTGTGATGTCGATAAACTTCATTTCACCCCGCGGATCCAGAGGCTGAATGAGCTGGAGGCCCAAACA
CGTGTAAAATTGAATTTCCTGGACCAGATTGCAAAGTATTGGGAGCTACAAGGAAGTACTCTGAAGATTC
CCCACGTGGAGAGAAAGATCTTAGACTTGTTCCAGCTAAATAAGTTAGTCGCAGAAGAAGGTGGGTTTGC
AGTTGTTTGCAAGGATAGAAAATGGACCAAAATTGCCACCAAGATGGGTTTTGCTCCTGGTAAAGCTGTG
GGCTCACATATCAGGGGACATTATGAGCGAATACTCAATCCATACAATTTGTTCCTGTCTGGAGACAGTC
TGAGGTGTCTTCAGAAGCCTAACCTGACCTCCGACACAAAGGACAAGGAGTACAAACCCCATGATATTCC
CCAGAGGCAGTCTGTGCAGCCCGCAGAAACCTGTCCTCCGGCCCGCCGAGCAAAGCGCATGAGAGCAGAG
GCTATGAATATTAAAATTGAGCCAGAAGAGGCAACAGAAGCCAGGACTCATAATCTGAGACGCCGAATGG
GTTGCACAACTCCAAAATGGGAAAATGAGAAAGAAATGAAAAGCACCATCAAGCAAGAGCCCACTGAGAA
GAAAGACTGCGAGTTAGAAAGTGAGAAGGAGAAGCCCAAGAGCCGGGCCAAGAAAACGGCCACTGCGGTG
GACCTGTATGTGTGCCTCTTATGTGGCAGTGGCAATGACGAGGACCGGCTCCTACTGTGTGACGGCTGTG
ATGACAGTTACCACACCTTCTGCCTGGTTCCCCCTCTCCATGACGTTCCCAAGGGAGACTGGAGGTGTCC
TAAGTGTTTGGCTCAAGAATGTAATAAGCCACAAGAAGCTTTTGGCTTTGAACAAGCAGCAAGGGACTAT
ACACTTCGTACGTTTGGAGAAATGGCAGATGCATTCAAATCTGATTACTTCAACATGCCAGTCCATATGG
TTCCCACAGAGCTGGTGGAGAAGGAGTTTTGGCGGCTCGTAAGCACTATTGAAGAAGACGTCACGGTGGA
GTATGGAGCTGATATTGCTTCAAAAGAGTTTGGCAGTGGCTTTCCTGTTCGAGATGGGAAAATCAAGATT
TCTCCTGAGGAAGAGGAATACCTGGATAGTGGCTGGAATTTGAACAACATGCCAGTGATGGAGCAGTCTG
TCCTTGCTCATATTACTGCTGATATATGTGGCATGAAACTCCCCTGGTTGTATGTGGGCATGTGCTTTTC
TTCATTCTGTTGGGCCATTGAAGACCACTGGAGCTATTCAATCAACTACCTACACTGGGGTGAGCCAAAA
ACCTGGTATGGAGTTCCAGGCTACGCTGCTGAGCAGCTAGAAAACGTGATGAAGAAGCTCGCTCCTGAGC
TCTTTGTGTCCCAGCCGGACCTGCTCCACCAGCTGGTGACCATCATGAACCCCAACACTCTGATGACTCA
TGAAGTGCCTGTTTATCGAACGAATCAGTGTGCTGGGGAGTTTGTAATTACGTTTCCAAGAGCCTACCAC
AGTGGCTTCAACCAAGGTTTTAATTTTGCCGAGGCTGTTAACTTCTGCACTGTTGATTGGCTGCCATTGG
GCCGCCAGTGTGTGGAGCATTATCGCTTGCTGCACCGTTATTGTGTCTTTTCCCACGATGAAATGATATG
CAAAATGGCTTCTAAGGCTGATGTATTAGACGTTGTGGTAGCGTCAACTGTTCAGAAGGACATGGCCATC
ATGATCGAGGACGAGAAAGCTTTAAGGGAAACTGTTCGGAAATTGGGAGTAATTGATTCTGAAAGAATGG
ATTTTGAGCTGTTGCCAGATGATGAGCGGCAGTGTATAAAATGCAAAACTACATGCTTCATGTCTGCCAT
CTCCTGCTCTTGTAAACCTGGCCTACTTGTTTGCCTACATCATGTGAAAGAATTGTGTTCTTGCCCCCCG
TATAAGTATAACCTGCGGTATAGATACACTCTGGATGATCTCTATCCAATGATGAATGCATTAAAGCTTC
GAGCAGAGTCTTACAATGAATGGGCCTTAAATGTGAATGAAGCCTTGGAAGCAAAGATCAATAAGAAGAA
AAGTCTTGTCAGCTTTAAAGCTTTGATTGAAGAATCAGAAATGAAGAAATTCCCAGACAATGATCTTTTG
CGTCACCTTCGACTAGTCACGCAGGATGCAGAAAAGTGTGCCTCTGTTGCCCAGCAGTTGCTTAATGGCA
AAAGGCAAACAAGGTATCGATCTGGTGGAGGAAAGTCTCAGAATCAGCTGACGGTGAATGAACTTAGACA
GTTTGTGACTCAGCTGTATGCTCTGCCGTGCGTCCTTAGTCAGACACCGTTGCTAAAGGATCTCTTGAAT
CGTGTGGAAGATTTCCAACAGCAAAGCCAAAAACTACTGTCTGAGGAAATGCCTAGCGCTGCCGAGCTAC
AGGAGTTGCTGGATGTCAGCTTTGAATTTGATGTTGAGCTTCCACAGCTCACTGAGATGCGCATTCGCTT
AGAGCAGGCCCGCTGGCTGGAAGAGGTTCAGCAGGCTTGCCTGGACTCCAGCTCCCTTTCTTTGGATGAT
ATGAGACGACTCATAGACTTAGGGGTGGGGCTGGCTCCATATTCTGCTGTGGAGAAAGCTATGGCCCGCC
TGCAGGAGCTGCTAACAGTGTCAGAACACTGGGACGACAAAGCCAAGAGTCTCCTCAGAGCAAGACCACG
GCATTCTTTGAGTAGCCTTGCTACAGCAGTCAAAGAGATGGAGGAGATCCCCGCCTACCTGCCCAATGGT
ACAGTCCTGAAGGATTCTGTGCAAAGAGCCAGAGACTGGGTTCAGGATGTGGATGCATTGCAGGCAGGAG
GACGTGTGCCAGTGTTAGAGACACTCATTGAACTTGTTGCAAGAGGCCGATCTATCCCAGTACATCTCAA
TTCTTTACCAAGATTGGAAATGTTAGTAGCTGAAGTTCATGCATGGAAAGAATGTGCTGCTAAAACATTC
TTGCCTGAGAATTCTACATATTCTCTGTTAGAGGTTCTTTGCCCTCGGTGTGACATTGGCCTTTTGGGGC
TGAAAAGGAAACAGAGAAAGTTGAAGGAGCCCTTGCCGAGTGGAAAGAAGAGAAGCACCAAGTTAGAGAG
CCTGAGCGATCTGGAGAGGGCTCTGATGGAGAGCAAAGAGACTGCGGCAGCTATGGCAACTCTTGGGGAA
GCTCGCCTACGAGAGATGGAAGCTTTGCAGTCTCTCAGATTTGCCAATGAAGAGAAATTGCTGTCACCTG
TCCAAGACTTAGAGATGAAAGTCTGCTTGTGTCAGAAGACTCCAGCCACTCCCATGATTCAGTGTGAACT
CTGCAGGGATGCTTTCCATACTAGTTGTGTGGCAGCACCCAGTATTTCACAAAGCTCCCGAATCTGGCTT
TGTCCTCACTGTCGGAGGTCAGAGAAGCCTCCATTAGAGAAAATTCTGCCTCTGCTGGCCTCCCTACAGC
GTATACGAGTTCGTCTTCCTGAAGGAGATGCACTCCGATACATGATTGAAAGAACCGTGAACTGGCAACA
TAGAGCCCAGCAGCTGCTTTCTTCAGGGAATCTAAAACTTGTGCAAGACCAAGTGGGTTCTGGACTGTTG
TCTAGCAGATGGCCAGCCTCAGCAGGACAGGCATCAGCAACAGACAAGGTGTCTCAGCCTCCTGGCACAA
CATCCTTTTCATTGCCCGATGACTGGGACAACAGAACCTCATATTTACACTCTCCCTTCTCTACTGGACA
GAGTTGTCTCCCCCTCCATGGTTTGAGTCCAGAAGTGAATGAATTGCTGATGGAAGCCCAGCTGCTCCAG
GTATCCCTTCCTGAAATTCAGGAGCTTTATCAGACTCTACTTACTAAGCCAAGCTCTGTTCAGCAAGCTG
ACCGAAGTTCACCAGTTAGATCCAGCAGTGAGAAGAACGATTGCCTTCGAGGGAAACGAGATGCAATCAA
CAGTCCTGAGAGGAAACTGAAAAGGCGCCCAGAAAGAGAAGGCCTTCCTAGCGAGCGGTGGGATCGAGTT
AAACACATGCGGACCCCCCAAAAGAAGAAAATCAAACTGAGTCACCCCAAGGACATGGACAGTTTCAAGT
TAGAAAGAGAGCGTAGCTATGACTTAGTGCGTAATGCTGAAACTCATTCCCTGCCCTCAGACACATCCTA
CTCCGAACAGGAGGACTCTGAGGATGAAGATGCCATCTGTCCAGCTGTGAGCTGCCTGCAGCCAGAAGGA
GATGAGGTGGACTGGGTCCAGTGTGATGGCAGCTGCAATCAGTGGTTTCACCAGGTCTGTGTTGGTGTCT
CTCCAGAGATGGCAGAGAAGGAAGACTACATCTGTGTGCGCTGTACTGGGAAGGACGCACCAAGCCGAAA
GTAAAGCGGCCGCGGATCTGGTTACCACTAAACCAGCCTCAAGAACACCCGAATGGAGTCTCTAAGCTAC
ATAATACCAACTTACACTTTACAAAATGTTGTCCCCCAAAATGTAGCCATTCGTATCTGCTCCTAATAAA
AAGAAAGTTTCTTCACATTCTAAAAAAAAAAAAAAAAAAAAAAACCCCCCCCCCCCCCCCCCCCCCCCCC
CCCCTGCAGGGCCAAGTCGGCCGGTACCCAATTCGCCCTATAGTGAGTCGTATTACAATTCACTGGCCGT
CGTTTTACAACGTCGTGACTGGGAAAACCCTGGCGTTACCCAACTTAATCGCCTTGCAGCACATCCCCCT
TTCGCCAGCTGGCGTAATAGCGAAGAGGCCCGCACCGATCGCCCTTCCCAACAGTTGCGCAGCCTGAATG
GCGAATGGCAAATTGTAAGCGTTAATATTTTGTTAAAATTCGCGTTAAATTTTTGTTAAATCAGCTCATT
TTTTAACCAATAGGCCGAAATCGGCAAAATCCCTTATAAATCAAAAGAATAGACCGAGATAGGGT
[37 nt withheld, positions 6366-6402]
AAAGAACGTGGACTCCAACGTCAAAGG
[49 nt withheld, positions 6430-6478]
T
[91 nt withheld, positions 6480-6570]
G
[124 nt withheld, positions 6572-6695]
CAGGTGGCACTTTTCGGGGAAATGTGCGCGGAACCCCTATTTGTTTATTTTTCTAAATACATTCAAATAT
GTATCCGCTCATGAGACAATAACCCTGATAAATGCTTCAATAATATTGAAAAAGGAAGAGTATGAGTATT
CAACATTTCCGTGTCGCCCTTATTCCCTTTTTTGCGGCATTTTGCCTTCCTGTTTTTGCTCACCCAGAAA
CGCTGGTGAAAGTAAAAGATGCTGAAGATCAGTTGGGTGCACGAGTGGGTTACATCGAACTGGATCTCAA
CAGCGGTAAGATCCTTGAGAGTTTTCGCCCCGAAGAACGTTTTCCAATGATGAGCACTTTTAAAGTTCTG
CTATGTGGCGCGGTATTATCCCGTATTGACGCCGGGCAAGAGCAACTCGGTCGCCGCATACACTATTCTC
AGAATGACTTGGTTGAGTACTCACCAGTCACAGAAAAGCATCTTACGGATGGCATGACAGTAAGAGAATT
ATGCAGTGCTGCCATAACCATGAGTGATAACACTGCGGCCAACTTACTTCTGACAACGATCGGAGGACCG
AAGGAGCTAACCGCTTTTTTGCACAACATGGGGGATCATGTAACTCGCCTTGATCGTTGGGAACCGGAGC
TGAATGAAGCCATACCAAACGACGAGCGTGACACCACGATGCCTGTAGCAATGGCAACAACGTTGCGCAA
ACTATTAACTGGCGAACTACTTACTCTAGCTTCCCGGCAACAATTAATAGACTGGATGGAGGCGGATAAA
GTTGCAGGACCACTTCTGCGCTCGGCCCTTCCGGCTGGCTGGTTTATTGCTGATAAATCTGGAGCCGGTG
AGCGTGGGTCTCGCGGTATCATTGCAGCACTGGGGCCAGATGGTAAGCCCTCCCGTATCGTAGTTATCTA
CACGACGGGGAGTCAGGCAACTATGGATGAACGAAATAGACAGATCGCTGAGATAGGTGCCTCACTGATT
AAGCATTGGTAACTGTCAGACCAAGTTTACTCATATATACTTTAGATTGATTTAAAACTTCATTTTTAAT
TTAAAAGGATCTAGGTGAAGATCCTTTTTGATAATCTCATGACCAAAATCCCTTAACGTGAGTTTTCGTT
CCACTGAGCGTCAGACCCCGTAGAAAAGATCAAAGGATCTTCTTGAGATCCTTTTTTTCTGCGCGTAATC
TGCTGCTTGCAAACAAAAAAACCACCGCTA
