[The description below was written by a language model from this plasmid's Addgene catalogue record.]
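Description:
pRN3P_Kdm5b_MUT is a bacterial plasmid intended as a template for in vitro transcription, so that mRNA encoding a mutant form of Kdm5b can be synthesised and introduced into cells or embryos. The backbone is recorded as pRNP, while the plasmid name points to the pRN3P family. Vectors of this type generally place the coding sequence downstream of a phage RNA polymerase promoter and between untranslated regions that stabilise the transcript. However, no feature table is provided, and the record does not state which promoter, UTRs or polyadenylation elements are present. The plasmid is maintained in E. coli under ampicillin selection and is listed as low copy. The origin of replication is not specified.

The insert is listed only as "Kdm5b MUT". Kdm5b is a JmjC-domain histone demethylase that removes methyl groups from lysine 4 of histone H3, and a mutant version of such an enzyme is commonly used as a catalytically inactive control alongside the wild-type protein. The record does not say which residues are altered, what species the gene comes from, or whether any epitope tag or reporter is fused to it, so the nature of the mutation should be taken from the associated publication rather than assumed.

That publication concerns the de novo establishment of genome–lamina interactions in the early mouse embryo. This is consistent with using mRNA transcribed from this plasmid for expression in embryos, probably to test whether Kdm5b's enzymatic activity affects nuclear organisation, although the catalogue entry itself states only the in vitro transcription purpose.
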