Addgene plasmid #119767: pRN3P_Kdm5b_MUT
Purpose: in vitro transcription for mRNA
Depositing lab: Maria-Elena Torres-Padilla. Depositing organization: Helmholtz Munich. Publication: Genome-lamina interactions are established de novo in the early mouse embryo. Borsos M, Perricone SM, Schauer T, Pontabry J, de Luca KL, de Vries SS, Ruiz-Morales ER, Torres-Padilla ME, Kind J. Nature. 2019 May;569(7758):729-733. doi: 10.1038/s41586-019-1233-0. Epub 2019 May 22. PubMed 31118510.
Backbone
  Vector backbone: pRNP
Growth in bacteria
  Bacterial resistance: Ampicillin, 100 μg/mL
  Growth temperature: 37°C
  Growth strain: DH5alpha
  Copy number: Low Copy
Gene/Insert
  Gene/Insert name: Kdm5b MUT
Terms and licenses: Academic/Nonprofit Terms; Industry Terms: Not Available to Industry
How to cite: pRN3P_Kdm5b_MUT was a gift from Maria-Elena Torres-Padilla (Addgene plasmid # 119767 ; http://n2t.net/addgene:119767 ; RRID:Addgene_119767)
